Addgene plasmid #99135: pAAV-hSyn1-mNeonGreen
Purpose: An AAV genome that ubiquitously expresses the fluorescent protein mNeonGreen from the hSyn1 promoter
Depositing lab: Viviana Gradinaru. Depositing organization: California Institute of Technology. Publication: Engineered AAVs for efficient noninvasive gene delivery to the central and peripheral nervous systems. Chan KY, Jang MJ, Yoo BB, Greenbaum A, Ravi N, Wu WL, Sanchez-Guardado L, Lois C, Mazmanian SK, Deverman BE, Gradinaru V. Nat Neurosci. 2017 Aug;20(8):1172-1179. doi: 10.1038/nn.4593. Epub 2017 Jun 26. PubMed 28671695.
Backbone
  Vector backbone: pAAV
  Vector type: Mammalian Expression, AAV
Growth in bacteria
  Bacterial resistance: Ampicillin, 100 μg/mL
  Growth temperature: 37°C
  Growth strain: NEB Stable
  Copy number: High Copy
Gene/Insert
  Gene/Insert name: mNeonGreen
  Insert size (bp): 2664
  Promoter: hSyn1
  Cloning method: Restriction Enzyme; 5′ cloning site KpnI (not destroyed); 3′ cloning site EcoRI/HindIII (not destroyed)
Terms and licenses: Academic/Nonprofit Terms; Industry Terms: Not Available to Industry
How to cite: pAAV-hSyn1-mNeonGreen was a gift from Viviana Gradinaru (Addgene plasmid # 99135 ; http://n2t.net/addgene:99135 ; RRID:Addgene_99135)
