[The description below was written by a language model from this plasmid's Addgene catalogue record and pLannotate feature annotations shown in this document.]
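Description:
pAAV-hSyn1-mNeonGreen is an adeno-associated virus transfer (genome) plasmid built on a pAAV backbone and intended for mammalian expression, either directly or after packaging into recombinant AAV particles. It is propagated in bacteria as a high-copy plasmid through a ColE1/pUC-type origin and selected with ampicillin via the β-lactamase gene and its native promoter. An f1 phage origin is also present in the backbone, along with short remnants of pBR322 rop and bom sequences that appear to be cloning vestiges.

The payload is a single expression cassette flanked by AAV2 inverted terminal repeats, the cis elements needed for replication and encapsidation of the genome. The annotation finds one complete ITR next to the polyadenylation signal, while the other end is detected only as two short ITR fragments, which may reflect the difficulty of sequencing and annotating these structured repeats. Within the cassette, the human synapsin I promoter drives the coding sequence for mNeonGreen, a bright, rapidly maturing monomeric green/yellow fluorescent protein derived from Branchiostoma lanceolatum. It is followed by a WPRE to enhance transcript stability and expression, and by the human growth hormone polyadenylation signal. The listed insert size is larger than the fluorescent protein gene alone, suggesting it covers most of the cassette.

The catalogue purpose describes expression as ubiquitous, but the hSyn1 promoter is generally regarded as neuron-specific, so labelling would be expected mainly in neurons. The construct was deposited with work on engineered AAV capsids for noninvasive gene delivery to the central and peripheral nervous systems, where it serves as a fluorescent reporter genome for visualising transduced cells.
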