Features (pLannotate 1.2.2; 15 found; start..end, strand, type, name):
    458..485     -  repeat_region  AAV2 ITR (fragment): inverted terminal repeat of adeno-associated virus serotype 2 inverted
    514..541     -  repeat_region  AAV2 ITR (fragment): inverted terminal repeat of adeno-associated virus serotype 2 inverted
    614..1202    -  rep_origin     ori: high-copy-number ColE1/pMB1/pBR322/pUC origin of replication
   1373..2233    -  CDS            AmpR: β-lactamase; bla; confers resistance to ampicillin, carbenicillin, and related antibiotics
   2234..2338    -  promoter       AmpR promoter: bla
   2433..2468    +  CDS            rop (fragment): Rop protein, which maintains plasmids at low copy number; rop
   2570..2619    +  misc_feature   bom (fragment): basis of mobility region from pBR322
   2620..3075    -  rep_origin     f1 ori (sequence partly withheld): f1 bacteriophage origin of replication; arrow indicates direction of (+) strand synthesis
   3094..3145    +  misc_feature   bom (fragment): basis of mobility region from pBR322
   3150..3290    -  repeat_region  AAV2 ITR: inverted terminal repeat of adeno-associated virus serotype 2 inverted
   3330..3806    -  polyA_signal   hGH poly(A) signal: human growth hormone polyadenylation signal
   3838..4426    -  misc_feature   WPRE: woodchuck hepatitis virus posttranscriptional regulatory element
   4426..4450    -  misc_feature   MCS (fragment): pBluescript multiple cloning site
   4454..5161    -  CDS            mNeonGreen: mNeonGreen is a basic (constitutively fluorescent) green/yellow fluorescent protein published in 2013, derived from Branchiostoma lanceolatum. It is reported to be a very rapidly-maturing monomer with moderate acid sensitivity.
   5181..378     -  promoter       hSyn promoter (across the origin): human synapsin I promoter; confers neuron-specific expression (Kügler et al., 2003)
>Addgene plasmid #99135 | pAAV-hSyn1-mNeonGreen | addgene full sequence | sequence record 190028 | Addgene NGS Result
CCGCAGCGCAGATGGTCGCGCCCGTGCCCCCCTATCTCGCGCCTCGCGTGGTGCGGTCCGGCTGGGCCGG
CGGCGGCGCGGACGCGACCAAGGTGGCCGGGAAGGGGAGTTTGCGGGGGACCGGCGAGTGACGTCAGCGC
GCCTTCAGTGCTGAGGCGGCGGTGGCGCGCGCCGCCAGGCGGGGGCGAAGGCACTGTCCGCGGTGCTGAA
GCTGGCAGTGCGCACGCGCCTCGCCGCATCCTGTTTCCCCTCCCCCTCTCTGATAGGGGATGCGCAATTT
GGGGAATGGGGGTTGGGTGCTTGTCCAGTGGGTCGGGGTCGGTCGTCAGGTAGGCACCCCCACCCCGCCT
CATCCTGGTCCTAAAACCCACTTGCACTCATACGCAGGGCCCTCTGCAGTCTAGACACACGCGTGCGGCC
GCAGGAACCCCTAGTGATGGAGTTGGCCACTCCCTCTCTGCGCGCTCGCTCGCTCACTGAGGCCGGGCGA
CCAAAGGTCGCCCGACGCCCGGGCGGCCTCAGTGAGCGAGCGAGCGCGCAGCTGCCTGCAGGACATGTGA
GCAAAAGGCCAGCAAAAGGCCAGGAACCGTAAAAAGGCCGCGTTGCTGGCGTTTTTCCATAGGCTCCGCC
CCCCTGACGAGCATCACAAAAATCGACGCTCAAGTCAGAGGTGGCGAAACCCGACAGGACTATAAAGATA
CCAGGCGTTTCCCCCTGGAAGCTCCCTCGTGCGCTCTCCTGTTCCGACCCTGCCGCTTACCGGATACCTG
TCCGCCTTTCTCCCTTCGGGAAGCGTGGCGCTTTCTCATAGCTCACGCTGTAGGTATCTCAGTTCGGTGT
AGGTCGTTCGCTCCAAGCTGGGCTGTGTGCACGAACCCCCCGTTCAGCCCGACCGCTGCGCCTTATCCGG
TAACTATCGTCTTGAGTCCAACCCGGTAAGACACGACTTATCGCCACTGGCAGCAGCCACTGGTAACAGG
ATTAGCAGAGCGAGGTATGTAGGCGGTGCTACAGAGTTCTTGAAGTGGTGGCCTAACTACGGCTACACTA
GAAGAACAGTATTTGGTATCTGCGCTCTGCTGAAGCCAGTTACCTTCGGAAAAAGAGTTGGTAGCTCTTG
ATCCGGCAAACAAACCACCGCTGGTAGCGGTGGTTTTTTTGTTTGCAAGCAGCAGATTACGCGCAGAAAA
AAAGGATCTCAAGAAGATCCTTTGATCTTTTCTACGGGGTCTGACGCTCAGTGGAACGAAAACTCACGTT
AAGGGATTTTGGTCATGAGATTATCAAAAAGGATCTTCACCTAGATCCTTTTAAATTAAAAATGAAGTTT
TAAATCAATCTAAAGTATATATGAGTAAACTTGGTCTGACAGTTACCAATGCTTAATCAGTGAGGCACCT
ATCTCAGCGATCTGTCTATTTCGTTCATCCATAGTTGCCTGACTCCCCGTCGTGTAGATAACTACGATAC
GGGAGGGCTTACCATCTGGCCCCAGTGCTGCAATGATACCGCGAGACCCACGCTCACCGGCTCCAGATTT
ATCAGCAATAAACCAGCCAGCCGGAAGGGCCGAGCGCAGAAGTGGTCCTGCAACTTTATCCGCCTCCATC
CAGTCTATTAATTGTTGCCGGGAAGCTAGAGTAAGTAGTTCGCCAGTTAATAGTTTGCGCAACGTTGTTG
CCATTGCTACAGGCATCGTGGTGTCACGCTCGTCGTTTGGTATGGCTTCATTCAGCTCCGGTTCCCAACG
ATCAAGGCGAGTTACATGATCCCCCATGTTGTGCAAAAAAGCGGTTAGCTCCTTCGGTCCTCCGATCGTT
GTCAGAAGTAAGTTGGCCGCAGTGTTATCACTCATGGTTATGGCAGCACTGCATAATTCTCTTACTGTCA
TGCCATCCGTAAGATGCTTTTCTGTGACTGGTGAGTACTCAACCAAGTCATTCTGAGAATAGTGTATGCG
GCGACCGAGTTGCTCTTGCCCGGCGTCAATACGGGATAATACCGCGCCACATAGCAGAACTTTAAAAGTG
CTCATCATTGGAAAACGTTCTTCGGGGCGAAAACTCTCAAGGATCTTACCGCTGTTGAGATCCAGTTCGA
TGTAACCCACTCGTGCACCCAACTGATCTTCAGCATCTTTTACTTTCACCAGCGTTTCTGGGTGAGCAAA
AACAGGAAGGCAAAATGCCGCAAAAAAGGGAATAAGGGCGACACGGAAATGTTGAATACTCATACTCTTC
CTTTTTCAATATTATTGAAGCATTTATCAGGGTTATTGTCTCATGAGCGGATACATATTTGAATGTATTT
AGAAAAATAAACAAATAGGGGTTCCGCGCACATTTCCCCGAAAAGTGCCACCTGACGTCTAAGAAACCAT
TATTATCATGACATTAACCTATAAAAATAGGCGTATCACGAGGCCCTTTCGTCTCGCGCGTTTCGGTGAT
GACGGTGAAAACCTCTGACACATGCAGCTCCCGGAGACGGTCACAGCTTGTCTGTAAGCGGATGCCGGGA
GCAGACAAGCCCGTCAGGGCGCGTCAGCGGGTGTTGGCGGGTGTCGGGGCTGGCTTAACTATGCGGCATC
AGAGCAGATTGTACTGAGAGTGCACCATAAAATTGTAAACGTTAATATTTTGTTAAAATTCGCGTTAAAT
TTTTGTTAAATCAGCTCATTTTTTAACCAATAGACCGAAATCGGCAAAATCCCTTATAAATCAAAAGAAT
AGCCCGAGATAGAGT
[37 nt withheld, positions 2746-2782]
AAAGAACGTGGACTCCAACGTCAAAGG
[141 nt withheld, positions 2810-2950]
G
[46 nt withheld, positions 2952-2997]
A
[95 nt withheld, positions 2999-3093]
TATGCGGTGTGAAATACCGCACAGATGCGTAAGGAGAAAATACCGCATCAGGCGCCCCTGCAGGCAGCTG
CGCGCTCGCTCGCTCACTGAGGCCGCCCGGGCAAAGCCCGGGCGTCGGGCGACCTTTGGTCGCCCGGCCT
CAGTGAGCGAGCGAGCGCGCAGAGAGGGAGTGGCCAACTCCATCACTAGGGGTTCCTGCGGCCGCTCGGT
CCGCACGTGGTTACCTACAAAATCAGAAGGACAGGGAAGGGAGCAGTGGTTCACGCCTGTAATCCCAGCA
ATTTGGGAGGCCAAGGTGGGTAGATCACCTGAGATTAGGAGTTGGAGACCAGCCTGGCCAATATGGTGAA
ACCCCGTCTCTACCAAAAAAACAAAAATTAGCTGAGCCTGGTCATGCATGCCTGGAATCCCAACAACTCG
GGAGGCTGAGGCAGGAGAATCGCTTGAACCCAGGAGGCGGAGATTGCAGTGAGCCAAGATTGTGCCACTG
CACTCCAGCTTGGTTCCCAATAGACCCCGCAGGCCCTACAGGTTGTCTTCCCAACTTGCCCCTTGCTCCA
TACCACCCCCCTCCACCCCATAATATTATAGAAGGACACCTAGTCAGACAAAATGATGCAACTTAATTTT
ATTAGGACAAGGCTGGTGGGCACTGGAGTGGCAACTTCCAGGGCCAGGAGAGGCACTGGGGAGGGGTCAC
AGGGATGCCACCCGTAGATCTCTCGAGCAGCGCTCGGTATCGATGCGGGGAGGCGGCCCAAAGGGAGATC
CGACTCGTCTGAGGGCGAAGGCGAAGACGCGGAAGAGGCCGCAGAGCCGGCAGCAGGCCGCGGGAAGGAA
GGTCCGCTGGATTGAGGGCCGAAGGGACGTAGCAGAAGGACGTCCCGCGCAGAATCCAGGTGGCAACATA
GGCGAGCAGCCAAGGAAAGGACGATGATTTCCCCGACAACACCACGGAATTGTCAGTGCCCAACAGCCGA
GCCCCTGTCCAGCAGCGGGCAAGGCAGGCGGCGATGAGTTCCGCCGTGGCAATAGGGAGGGGGAAAGCGA
AAGTCCCGGAAAGGAGCTGACAGGTGGTGGCAATGCCCCAACCAGTGGGGGTTGCGTCAGCAAACACAGT
GCACACCACGCCACGTTGCCTGACAACGGGCCACAACTCCTCATAAAGAGACAGCAACCAGGATTTATAC
AAGGAGGAGAAAATGAAAGCCATACGGGAAGCAATAGCATGATACAAAGGCATTAAAGCAGCGTATCCAC
ATAGCGTAAAAGGAGCAACATAGTTAAGAATACCAGTCAATCTTTCACAAATTTTGTAATCCAGAGGTTG
ATTATCGATAAGCTTGATATCGAATTCTCACTTGTACAGCTCGTCCATGCCCATCACATCGGTAAAGGCC
TTTTGCCACTCCTTGAAGTTGAGCTCGGTCTTGGAGTGCTTGAGCTCCGTCTTACGGAACACGTACATCG
GCTGGTTCTTCAGATAGTTAGCCGCCATTGGCTTGGCAAAGGTGTAGGTGGTCCGCGCAGTGCTCCGGTA
GCGCTTGCCATTTCCAGTGGTGTAACTCCACTTAAAGGTACTGATGATGGTTTTGTCGTTGGGGTAAGTC
TTCTTCGACCTGCACCAGTCCGCAGCGGTCAGCGAGTTGGTCATCACAGGACCGTCAGCAGGGAAACCAG
TCCCCTTCACCTGGGCCTCTCCTTTGATGTGGCTTCCCTCGTAGGTGTAGCGGTAGTTAACAGTAAGGGA
GGCACCATCTTCAAACTGCATTGTGCGATGGACTTGGTATCCGGAGCCATCTACCATGGCGGCCTGGAAA
GGCGACATCCCGTCAGGGTAGGGCAGGTACTGATGGAAGCCATACCCGATATGAGGGACCAGAATCCAGG
GGGAGAACTGGAGGTCACCCTTGGTGGACTTCAGGTTTAACTCCTCATAACCATCATTTGGATTGCCGGT
GCCCTGACCCACCATGTCAAAGTCCACACCGTTGATGGAGCCAAAGATGTGTAACTCATGTGTCGCTGGG
AGAGAGGCCATGTTATCCTCCTCGCCCTTGCTCACCATGGTGGCGGTACCTTCTCGACTGCGCTCTCAGG
CACGACACGACTCCTCCGCTGCCCACCGCAGACTGAGGCAGCGCTGAGTCGCCGGCG
